>Addgene plasmid #168893 | pEntry_HCoV-HKU1-nsp1 | addgene full sequence | sequence record 344610 | Addgene NGS Result
CAAATAATGATTTTATTTTGACTGATAGTGACCTGTTCGTTGCAACAAATTGATGAGCAATGCTTTTTTA
TAATGCCAACTTTGTACAAAAAAGCAGAAGGGCCGTCAAGGCCAGGATCCATGGGATCCATTAAAACCAG
CAAATACGGTCTCGGCTTCAAGTGGGCGCCAGAATTTCGTTGGCTGCTTCCGGATGCAGCGGAGGAGTTG
GCTAGTCCTATGAAGTCAGATGAGGGTGGGTTATGCCCCTCTACTGGTCAAGCGATGGAAAGTGTTGGAT
TCGTTTATGATAATCATGTGAAGATAGATTGTCGCTGCATTCTTGGACAAGAATGGCATGTGCAGTCAAA
TCTTATCCGTGATATTTTTGTTCATGAAGATCTACATGTTGTAGAAGTTCTAACTAAAACAGCCGTAAAG
TCCGGTACGGCAATTTTGATCAAATCACCTTTGCATAGCTTGGGTGGTTTTCCTAAAGGGTATGTTATGG
GCTTGTTCCGTTCATACAAGACTAAACGTTATGTTGTACATCATCTTTCTATGACTACATCTACTACTAA
TTTTGGTGAAGATTTTTTGGGTTGGATTGTACCTTTTGGTTTTATGCCATCTTATGTTCACAAATGGTTT
CAATTCTGTAGGTTGTATATTGAAGAGAGTGATTTAATAATTTCAAATTTTAAATTTGATGATTATGATT
TTAGTGTAGAAGATGCTTATGCTGAGGTTCATGCTGAGCCTAAAGGTAAATATTCACAAAAAGCTTATGC
TTTACTTAGACAATATCGTGGTCTTAATTAAGACGCGATCGCGGCCTCATGGGCCCAGCTTTCTTGTACA
AAGTTGGCATTATAAAAAATAATTGCTCATCAATTTGTTGCAACGAACAGGTCACTATCAGTCAAAATAA
AATCATTATTTGCCATCCAGCTGATATCCCCTATAGTGAGTCGTATTACATGGTCATAGCTGTTTCCTGG
CAGCTCTGGCCCGTGTCTCAAAATCTCTGATGTTACATTGCACAAGATAAAAATATATCATCATGCCTCC
TCTAGACCAGCCAGGACAGAAATGCCTCGACTTCGCTGCTACCCAAGGTTGCCGGGTGACGCACACCGTG
GAAACGGATGAAGGCACGAACCCAGTGGACATAAGCCTGTTCGGTTCGTAAGCTGTAATGCAAGTAGCGT
ATGCGCTCACGCAACTGGTCCAGAACCTTGACCGAACGCAGCGGTGGTAACGGCGCAGTGGCGGTTTTCA
TGGCTTGTTATGACTGTTTTTTTGGGGTACAGTCTATGCCTCGGGCATCCAAGCAGCAAGCGCGTTACGC
CGTGGGTCGATGTTTGATGTTATGGAGCAGCAACGATGTTACGCAGCAGGGCAGTCGCCCTAAAACAAAG
TTAAACATTATGAGGGAAGCGGTGATCGCCGAAGTATCGACTCAACTATCAGAGGTAGTTGGCGTCATCG
AGCGCCATCTCGAACCGACGTTGCTGGCCGTACATTTGTACGGCTCCGCAGTGGATGGCGGCCTGAAGCC
ACACAGTGATATTGATTTGCTGGTTACGGTGACCGTAAGGCTTGATGAAACAACGCGGCGAGCTTTGATC
AACGACCTTTTGGAAACTTCGGCTTCCCCTGGAGAGAGCGAGATTCTCCGCGCTGTAGAAGTCACCATTG
TTGTGCACGACGACATCATTCCGTGGCGTTATCCAGCTAAGCGCGAACTGCAATTTGGAGAATGGCAGCG
CAATGACATTCTTGCAGGTATCTTCGAGCCAGCCACGATCGACATTGATCTGGCTATCTTGCTGACAAAA
GCAAGAGAACATAGCGTTGCCTTGGTAGGTCCAGCGGCGGAGGAACTCTTTGATCCGGTTCCTGAACAGG
ATCTATTTGAGGCGCTAAATGAAACCTTAACGCTATGGAACTCGCCGCCCGACTGGGCTGGCGATGAGCG
AAATGTAGTGCTTACGTTGTCCCGCATTTGGTACAGCGCAGTAACCGGCAAAATCGCGCCGAAGGATGTC
GCTGCCGACTGGGCAATGGAGCGCCTGCCGGCCCAGTATCAGCCCGTCATACTTGAAGCTAGACAGGCTT
ATCTTGGACAAGAAGAAGATCGCTTGGCCTCGCGCGCAGATCAGTTGGAAGAATTTGTCCACTACGTGAA
AGGCGAGATCACCAAGGTAGTCGGCAAATAACCCTCGAGCCACCCATGACCAAAATCCCTTAACGTGAGT
TACGCGTCGTTCCACTGAGCGTCAGACCCCGTAGAAAAGATCAAAGGATCTTCTTGAGATCCTTTTTTTC
TGCGCGTAATCTGCTGCTTGCAAACAAAAAAACCACCGCTACCAGCGGTGGTTTGTTTGCCGGATCAAGA
GCTACCAACTCTTTTTCCGAAGGTAACTGGCTTCAGCAGAGCGCAGATACCAAATACTGTTCTTCTAGTG
TAGCCGTAGTTAGGCCACCACTTCAAGAACTCTGTAGCACCGCCTACATACCTCGCTCTGCTAATCCTGT
TACCAGTGGCTGCTGCCAGTGGCGATAAGTCGTGTCTTACCGGGTTGGACTCAAGACGATAGTTACCGGA
TAAGGCGCAGCGGTCGGGCTGAACGGGGGGTTCGTGCACACAGCCCAGCTTGGAGCGAACGACCTACACC
GAACTGAGATACCTACAGCGTGAGCTATGAGAAAGCGCCACGCTTCCCGAAGGGAGAAAGGCGGACAGGT
ATCCGGTAAGCGGCAGGGTCGGAACAGGAGAGCGCACGAGGGAGCTTCCAGGGGGAAACGCCTGGTATCT
TTATAGTCCTGTCGGGTTTCGCCACCTCTGACTTGAGCGTCGATTTTTGTGATGCTCGTCAGGGGGGCGG
AGCCTATGGAAAAACGCCAGCAACGCGGCCTTTTTACGGTTCCTGGCCTTTTGCTGGCCTTTTGCTCACA
TGTTCTTTCCTGCGTTATCCCCTGATTCTGTGGATAACCGTATTACCGCCTTTGAGTGAGCTGATACCGC
TCGCCGCAGCCGAACGACCGAGCGCAGCGAGTCAGTGAGCGAGGAAGCGGAAGAGCGCCCAATACGCAAA
CCGCCTCTCCCCGCGCGTTGGCCGATTCATTAATGCAGCTGGCACGACAGGTTTCCCGACTGGAAAGCGG
GCAGTGAGCGCAACGCAATTAATACGCGTACCGCTAGCCAGGAAGAGTTTGTAGAAACGCAAAAAGGCCA
TCCGTCAGGATGGCCTTCTGCTTAGTTTGATGCCTGGCAGTTTATGGCGGGCGTCCTGCCCGCCACCCTC
CGGGCCGTTGCTTCACAACGTTCAAATCCGCTCCCGGCGGATTTGTCCTACTCAGGAGAGCGTTCACCGA
CAAACAACAGATAAAACGAAAGGCCCAGTCTTCCGACTGAGCCTTTCGTTTTATTTGATGCCTGGCAGTT
CCCTACTCTCGCGTTAACGCTAGCATGGATGTTTTCCCAGTCACGACGTTGTAAAACGACGGCCAGTCTT
AAGCTCGGGCCC
Features (pLannotate 1.2.2; 12 found; start..end, strand, type, name):
      1..97      +  protein_bind   attL1: mutant version of attL; recombination site for the Gateway® LR reaction LR Clonase™
    130..795     +  CDS            R1A_CVHN1 (fragment): Experimental evidence at protein level: Swiss-Prot protein existence level 1. [Non-structural protein 1]: binds to the 40S ribosomal subunit and inhibits host translation. The nsp1-40S ribosome complex further induces an endonucleolytic cleavage near the 5'UTR of host mRNAs, targeting them for degradation. By suppressing host gene expression, nsp1 facilitates efficient viral gene expression in infected cells and evasion from host immune response (By similarity). From Human coronavirus HKU1 (isolate N1) (HCoV-HKU1).
    824..922     -  protein_bind   attL2: mutant version of attL; recombination site for the Gateway® LR reaction LR Clonase™
    940..958     -  promoter       T7 promoter: promoter for bacteriophage T7 RNA polymerase
   1148..1171    +  promoter       Pc promoter (fragment): intI1 (promoter lies within the coding sequence); class 1 integron promoter
   1347..1403    +  CDS            GmR (fragment): gentamycin acetyltransferase; aacC1; confers resistance to gentamycin
   1410..2201    +  CDS            SmR: aminoglycoside adenylyltransferase (Murphy, 1985); aadA; confers resistance to spectinomycin and streptomycin
   2294..2882    +  rep_origin     ori: high-copy-number ColE1/pMB1/pBR322/pUC origin of replication
   3065..3157    +  CDS            lacI (fragment): lac repressor; lacI; The lac repressor binds to the lac operator to inhibit transcription in E. coli. This inhibition can be relieved by adding lactose or isopropyl-β-D-thiogalactopyranoside (IPTG).
   3212..3239    -  terminator     rrnB T2 terminator: transcription terminator T2 from the E. coli rrnB gene
   3371..3414    +  terminator     rrnB T1 terminator: Escherichia coli rrnB; transcription terminator T1 from the E. coli rrnB gene
   3461..3497    -  CDS            lacZα (fragment): LacZα fragment of β-galactosidase; lacZ fragment
