[The description below was written by a language model from this plasmid's Addgene catalogue record and pLannotate feature annotations shown in this document.]
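Description:
pEntry_HCoV-HKU1-nsp1 is a Gateway-compatible Entry clone built on the pENTR223.1 backbone (SfiI-cut version) and carrying the coding sequence for non-structural protein 1 (nsp1) of human coronavirus HKU1. The sequenced plasmid is about 3.5 kb and is maintained in E. coli at high copy through a ColE1/pUC-type origin. Selection is with spectinomycin, conferred by the aadA (SmR) aminoglycoside adenylyltransferase gene. A fragment of a class 1 integron Pc promoter and a short gentamicin acetyltransferase remnant lie upstream of this gene. Small lacI and lacZα fragments and the rrnB T1 and T2 terminators are backbone remnants, the terminators presumably helping to insulate the cloning region from read-through transcription.

The 666 bp insert was gene-synthesised and cloned between SfiI sites. It matches the nsp1 portion of the HKU1 (isolate N1) replicase polyprotein 1a encoded by ORF1ab. By similarity to other coronaviruses, nsp1 is annotated as binding the 40S ribosomal subunit, shutting down host translation and promoting cleavage and degradation of host mRNAs. According to the depositor, the 5′ linker supplies an ATG flanked by BamHI sites and the 3′ linker supplies a TAA stop between PacI and AsiSI sites. This layout would appear to allow removal of the start or stop codon by restriction digestion, although the record does not say so.

The ORF is flanked by attL1 and attL2, so LR Clonase recombination can move it directionally into any attR-containing Destination vector. No promoter is positioned to express the ORF: the only T7 promoter lies outside attL2 and points back toward the insert in antisense orientation. The plasmid therefore serves as a shuttle and archive clone within a collection of human coronavirus ORFs, from which expression constructs can be made.
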