Addgene plasmid #168893: pEntry_HCoV-HKU1-nsp1
Purpose: Gateway-compatible Entry vector
Depositing lab: Pascal Falter-Braun. Depositing organization: Helmholtz Munich. Publication: A resource of human coronavirus protein-coding sequences in a flexible, multipurpose Gateway Entry clone collection. Weller B, Lin CW, Pogoutse O, Sauer M, Marin-de la Rosa N, Strobel A, Young V, Knapp JJ, Rayhan A, Falter C, Kim DK, Roth FP, Falter-Braun P. G3 (Bethesda). 2023 Jul 5;13(7):jkad105. doi: 10.1093/g3journal/jkad105. PubMed 37267226.
Backbone
  Vector backbone: pENTR223.1*SfiI
  Backbone size w/o insert (bp): 2800
  Vector type: Gateway-compatible Entry vector
Growth in bacteria
  Bacterial resistance: Spectinomycin, 50 μg/mL
  Growth temperature: 37°C
  Growth strain: DH5alpha
  Copy number: High Copy
Gene/Insert
  Gene/Insert name: HCoV-HKU1-nsp1 (alt name: nsp1)
  Species: Other
  Insert size (bp): 666
  Entrez Gene: ORF1ab (a.k.a. HCHV1gp1)
  Cloning method: Restriction Enzyme; 5′ cloning site SfiI (unknown if destroyed); 3′ cloning site SfiI (unknown if destroyed)
  Sequencing primers: 5′ M13 uni (-21); 3′ M13 rev (-29)
Resource information
  A portion of this plasmid was derived from a plasmid made by: Synthesized by Twist Bioscience
Terms and licenses: Academic/Nonprofit Terms; Industry Terms: Not Available to Industry
Depositor comments: 5'-linker: SfiI-BamHI-ATG-BamHI (GGCCGTCAaggccaggatccatgggatcc), 3'-linker: PacI-TAA-AsiSI-SfiI (cttaatTAAgacgcgatcgcggcctcatGGGCC).
How to cite: pEntry_HCoV-HKU1-nsp1 was a gift from Pascal Falter-Braun (Addgene plasmid # 168893 ; http://n2t.net/addgene:168893 ; RRID:Addgene_168893)
