>Addgene plasmid #168893 | pEntry_HCoV-HKU1-nsp1 | depositor partial sequence | sequence record 327350 | gene-specific Insert sequence
ATTAAAACCAGCAAATACGGTCTCGGCTTCAAGTGGGCGCCAGAATTTCGTTGGCTGCTTCCGGATGCAG
CGGAGGAGTTGGCTAGTCCTATGAAGTCAGATGAGGGTGGGTTATGCCCCTCTACTGGTCAAGCGATGGA
AAGTGTTGGATTCGTTTATGATAATCATGTGAAGATAGATTGTCGCTGCATTCTTGGACAAGAATGGCAT
GTGCAGTCAAATCTTATCCGTGATATTTTTGTTCATGAAGATCTACATGTTGTAGAAGTTCTAACTAAAA
CAGCCGTAAAGTCCGGTACGGCAATTTTAATTAAATCACCTTTGCATAGCTTGGGTGGTTTTCCTAAAGG
GTATGTTATGGGCTTGTTCCGTTCATACAAGACTAAACGTTATGTTGTACATCATCTTTCTATGACTACA
TCTACTACTAATTTTGGTGAAGATTTTTTGGGTTGGATTGTACCTTTTGGTTTTATGCCATCTTATGTTC
ACAAATGGTTTCAATTCTGTAGGTTGTATATTGAAGAGAGTGATTTAATAATTTCAAATTTTAAATTTGA
TGATTATGATTTTAGTGTAGAAGATGCTTATGCTGAGGTTCATGCTGAGCCTAAAGGTAAATATTCACAA
AAAGCTTATGCTTTACTTAGACAATATCGTGGT
